>Addgene plasmid #198328 | pGAD424-AP-4 σ4 | addgene full sequence | sequence record 387834 | Addgene NGS Result
GCTTGCATGCAACTTCTTTTCTTTTTTTTTCTTTTCTCTCTCCCCCGTTGTTGTCTCACCATATCCGCAA
TGACAAAAAAATGATGGAAGACACTAAAGGAAAAAATTAACGACAAAGACAGCACCAACAGATGTCGTTG
TTCCAGAGCTGATGAGGGGTATCTCGAAGCACACGAAACTTTTTCCTTCCTTCATTCACGCACACTACTC
TCTAATGAGCAACGGTATACGGCCTTCCTTCCAGTTACTTGAATTTGAAATAAAAAAAAGTTTGCTGTCT
TGCTATCAAGTATAAATAGACCTGCAATTATTAATCTTTTGTTTCCTCGTCATTGTTCTCGTTCCCTTTC
TTCCTTGTTTCTTTTTCTGCACAATATTTCAAGCTATACCAAGCATACAATCAACTCCAAGCTTTGCAAA
GATGGATAAAGCGGAATTAATTCCCGAGCCTCCAAAAAAGAAGAGAAAGGTCGAATTGGGTACCGCCGCC
AATTTTAATCAAAGTGGGAATATTGCTGATAGCTCATTGTCCTTCACTTTCACTAACAGTAGCAACGGTC
CGAACCTCATAACAACTCAAACAAATTCTCAAGCGCTTTCACAACCAATTGCCTCCTCTAACGTTCATGA
TAACTTCATGAATAATGAAATCACGGCTAGTAAAATTGATGATGGTAATAATTCAAAACCACTGTCACCT
GGTTGGACGGACCAAACTGCGTATAACGCGTTTGGAATCACTACAGGGATGTTTAATACCACTACAATGG
ATGATGTATATAACTATCTATTCGATGATGAAGATACCCCACCAAACCCAAAAAAAGAGATCGAATTCCC
GGGGATCCGAATGATCAAGTTTTTCCTTATGGTGAACAAGCAAGGGCAGACCCGACTGTCTAAGTACTAC
GAGCATGTGGACATTAATAAACGTGCGCTTCTGGAGACTGAGGTCAGCAAGAGTTGCCTGTCTCGGTCCA
GCGAACAATGCTCATTCATTGAATACAAGGATTTTAAACTGATCTACCGGCAATATGCAGCTCTCTTTGT
TGTGGTTGGAGTTAATGACACTGAGAATGAGATGGCTATCTATGAATTTATACACAATTTTGTGGAAGTT
TTAGATGGGTACTTCAGCCGAGTGAGTGAATTAGATATAATGTTTAATTTGGATAAAGTTCACATCATTT
TGGATGAGATGGTGTTAAATGGCTGCATTGTGGAAACTAACAGAGCCAGAATTCTTGCCCCTCTGCTGAT
TCTTGACAAGCTGTCGGAAAGCTGACTCGACCTGCAGAGATCTATGAATCGTAGATACTGAAAAACCCCG
CAAGTTCACTTCAACTGTGCATCGTGCACCATCTCAATTTCTTTCATTTATACATCGTTTTGCCTTCTTT
TATGTAACTATACTCCTCTAAGTTTCAATCTTGGCCATGTAACCTCTGATCTATAGAATTTTTTAAATGA
CTAGAATTAATGCCCATCTTTTTTTTGGACCTAAATTCTTCATGAAAATATATTACGAGGGCTTATTCAG
AAGCTTTGGACTTCTTCGCCAGAGGTTTGGTCAAGTCTCCAATCAAGGTTGTCGGCTTGTCTACCTTGCC
AGAAATTTACGAAAAGATGGAAAAGGGTCAAATCGTTGGTAGATACGTTGTTGACACTTCTAAATAAGCG
AATTTCTTATGATTTATGATTTTTATTATTAAATAAGTTATAAAAAAAATAAGTGTATACAAATTTTAAA
GTGACTCTTAGGTTTTAAAACGAAAATTCTTATTCTTGAGTAACTCTTTCCTGTAGGTCAGGTTGCTTTC
TCAGGTATAGCATGAGGTCGCTCTTATTGACCACACCTCTACCGGCATGCCGGTCGAAATTCCCCTACCC
TATGAACATATTCCATTTTGTAATTTCGTGTCGTTTCTATTATGAATTTCATTTATAAAGTTTATGTACA
AATATCATAAAAAAAGAGAATCTTTTTAAGCAAGGATTTTCTTAACTTCTTCGGCGACAGCATCACCGAC
TTCGGTGGTACTGTTGGAACCACCTAAATCACCAGTTCTGATACCTGCATCCAAAACCTTTTTAACTGCA
TCTTCAATGGCCTTACCTTCTTCAGGCAAGTTCAATGACAATTTCAACATCATTGCAGCAGACAAGATAG
TGGCGATAGGGTTGACCTTATTCTTTGGCAAATCTGGAGCAGAACCGTGGCATGGTTCGTACAAACCAAA
TGCGGTGTTCTTGTCTGGCAAAGAGGCCAAGGACGCAGATGGCAACAAACCCAAGGAACCTGGGATAACG
GAGGCTTCATCGGAGATGATATCACCAAACATGTTGCTGGTGATTATAATACCATTTAGGTGGGTTGGGT
TCTTAACTAGGATCATGGCGGCAGAATCAATCAATTGATGTTGAACCTTCAATGTAGGAAATTCGTTCTT
GATGGTTTCCTCCACAGTTTTTCTCCATAATCTTGAAGAGGCCAAAACATTAGCTTTATCCAAGGACCAA
ATAGGCAATGGTGGCTCATGTTGTAGGGCCATGAAAGCGGCCATTCTTGTGATTCTTTGCACTTCTGGAA
CGGTGTATTGTTCACTATCCCAAGCGACACCATCACCATCGTCTTCCTTTCTCTTACCAAAGTAAATACC
TCCCACTAATTCTCTGACAACAACGAAGTCAGTACCTTTAGCAAATTGTGGCTTGATTGGAGATAAGTCT
AAAAGAGAGTCGGATGCAAAGTTACATGGTCTTAAGTTGGCGTACAATTGAAGTTCTTTACGGATTTTTA
GTAAACCTTGTTCAGGTCTAACACTACCTGTACCCCATTTAGGACCACCCACAGCACCTAACAAAACGGC
ATCAGCCTTCTTGGAGGCTTCCAGCGCCTCATCTGGAAGTGGAACACCTGTAGCATCGATAGCAGCACCA
CCAATTAAATGATTTTCGAAATCGAACTTGACATTGGAACGAACATCAGAAATAGCTTTAAGAACCTTAA
TGGCTTCGGCTGTGATTTCTTGACCAACGTGGTCACCTGGCAAAACGACGATCTTCTTAGGGGCAGACAT
TAGAATGGTATATCCTTGAAATATATATATATATTGCTGAAATGTAAAAGGTAAGAAAAGTTAGAAAGTA
AGACGATTGCTAACCACCTATTGGAAAAAACAATAGGTCCTTAAATAATATTGTCAACTTCAAGTATTGT
GATGCAAGCATTTAGTCATGAACGCTTCTCTATTCTATATGAAAAGCCGGTTCCGGCGCTCTCACCTTTC
CTTTTTCTCCCAATTTTTCAGTTGAAAAAGGTATATGCGTCAGGCGACCTCTGAAATTAACAAAAAATTT
CCAGTCATCGAATTTGATTCTGTGCGATAGCGCCCCTGTGTGTTCTCGTTATGTTGAGGAAAAAAATAAT
GGTTGCTAAGAGATTCGAACTCTTGCATCTTACGATACCTGAGTATTCCCACAGTTGGGGGATCTCGACT
CTAGCTAGAGGATCAATTCGTAATCATGTCATAGCTGTTTCCTGTGTGAAATTGTTATCCGCTCACAATT
CCACACAACATACGAGCCGGAAGCATAAAGTGTAAAGCCTGGGGTGCCTAATGAGTGAGCTAACTCACAT
TAATTGCGTTGCGCTCACTGCCCGCTTTCCAGTCGGGAAACCTGTCGTGCCAGCTGCATTAATGAATCGG
CCAACGCGCGGGGAGAGGCGGTTTGCGTATTGGGCGCTCTTCCGCTTCCTCGCTCACTGACTCGCTGCGC
TCGGTCGTTCGGCTGCGGCGAGCGGTATCAGCTCACTCAAAGGCGGTAATACGGTTATCCACAGAATCAG
GGGATAACGCAGGAAAGAACATGTGAGCAAAAGGCCAGCAAAAGGCCAGGAACCGTAAAAAGGCCGCGTT
GCTGGCGTTTTTCCATAGGCTCCGCCCCCCTGACGAGCATCACAAAAATCGACGCTCAAGTCAGAGGTGG
CGAAACCCGACAGGACTATAAAGATACCAGGCGTTTCCCCCTGGAAGCTCCCTCGTGCGCTCTCCTGTTC
CGACCCTGCCGCTTACCGGATACCTGTCCGCCTTTCTCCCTTCGGGAAGCGTGGCGCTTTCTCATAGCTC
ACGCTGTAGGTATCTCAGTTCGGTGTAGGTCGTTCGCTCCAAGCTGGGCTGTGTGCACGAACCCCCCGTT
CAGCCCGACCGCTGCGCCTTATCCGGTAACTATCGTCTTGAGTCCAACCCGGTAAGACACGACTTATCGC
CACTGGCAGCAGCCACTGGTAACAGGATTAGCAGAGCGAGGTATGTAGGCGGTGCTACAGAGTTCTTGAA
GTGGTGGCCTAACTACGGCTACACTAGAAGAACAGTATTTGGTATCTGCGCTCTGCTGAAGCCAGTTACC
TTCGGAAAAAGAGTTGGTAGCTCTTGATCCGGCAAACAAACCACCGCTGGTAGCGGTGGTTTTTTTGTTT
GCAAGCAGCAGATTACGCGCAGAAAAAAAGGATCTCAAGAAGATCCTTTGATCTTTTCTACGGGGTCTGA
CGCTCAGTGGAACGAAAACTCACGTTAAGGGATTTTGGTCATGAGATTATCAAAAAGGATCTTCACCTAG
ATCCTTTTAAATTAAAAATGAAGTTTTAAATCAATCTAAAGTATATATGAGTAAACTTGGTCTGACAGTT
ACCAATGCTTAATCAGTGAGGCACCTATCTCAGCGATCTGTCTATTTCGTTCATCCATAGTTGCCTGACT
CCCCGTCGTGTAGATAACTACGATACGGGAGGGCTTACCATCTGGCCCCAGTGCTGCAATGATACCGCGA
GACCCACGCTCACCGGCTCCAGATTTATCAGCAATAAACCAGCCAGCCGGAAGGGCCGAGCGCAGAAGTG
GTCCTGCAACTTTATCCGCCTCCATCCAGTCTATTAATTGTTGCCGGGAAGCTAGAGTAAGTAGTTCGCC
AGTTAATAGTTTGCGCAACGTTGTTGCCATTGCTACAGGCATCGTGGTGTCACGCTCGTCGTTTGGTATG
GCTTCATTCAGCTCCGGTTCCCAACGATCAAGGCGAGTTACATGATCCCCCATGTTGTGCAAAAAAGCGG
TTAGCTCCTTCGGTCCTCCGATCGTTGTCAGAAGTAAGTTGGCCGCAGTGTTATCACTCATGGTTATGGC
AGCACTGCATAATTCTCTTACTGTCATGCCATCCGTAAGATGCTTTTCTGTGACTGGTGAGTACTCAACC
AAGTCATTCTGAGAATAGTGTATGCGGCGACCGAGTTGCTCTTGCCCGGCGTCAATACGGGATAATACCG
CGCCACATAGCAGAACTTTAAAAGTGCTCATCATTGGAAAACGTTCTTCGGGGCGAAAACTCTCAAGGAT
CTTACCGCTGTTGAGATCCAGTTCGATGTAACCCACTCGTGCACCCAACTGATCTTCAGCATCTTTTACT
TTCACCAGCGTTTCTGGGTGAGCAAAAACAGGAAGGCAAAATGCCGCAAAAAAGGGAATAAGGGCGACAC
GGAAATGTTGAATACTCATACTCTTCCTTTTTCAATATTATTGAAGCATTTATCAGGGTTATTGTCTCAT
GAGCGGATACATATTTGAATGTATTTAGAAAAATAAACAAATAGGGGTTCCGCGCACATTTCCCCGAAAA
GTGCCACCTGACGTCTAAGAAACCATTATTATCATGACATTAACCTATAAAAATAGGCGTATCACGAGGC
CCTTTCGTCTCGCGCGTTTCGGTGATGACGGTGAAAACCTCTGACACATGCAGCTCCCGGAGACGGTCAC
AGCTTGTCTGTAAGCGGATGCCGGGAGCAGACAAGCCCGTCAGGGCGCGTCAGCGGGTGTTGGCGGGTGT
CGGGGCTGGCTTAACTATGCGGCATCAGAGCAGATTGTACTGAGAGTGCACCATAACGCATTTAAGCATA
AACACGCACTATGCCGTTCTTCTCATGTATATATATATACAGGCAACACGCAGATATAGGTGCGACGTGA
ACAGTGAGCTGTATGTGCGCAGCTCGCGTTGCATTTTCGGAAGCGCTCGTTTTCGGAAACGCTTTGAAGT
TCCTATTCCGAAGTTCCTATTCTCTAGCTAGAAAGTATAGGAACTTCAGAGCGCTTTTGAAAACCAAAAG
CGCTCTGAAGACGCACTTTCAAAAAACCAAAAACGCACCGGACTGTAACGAGCTACTAAAATATTGCGAA
TACCGCTTCCACAAACATTGCTCAAAAGTATCTCTTTGCTATATATCTCTGTGCTATATCCCTATATAAC
CTACCCATCCACCTTTCGCTCCTTGAACTTGCATCTAAACTCGACCTCTACATTTTTTATGTTTATCTCT
AGTATTACTCTTTAGACAAAAAAATTGTAGTAAGAACTATTCATAGAGTGAATCGAAAACAATACGAAAA
TGTAAACATTTCCTATACGTAGTATATAGAGACAAAATAGAAGAAACCGTTCATAATTTTCTGACCAATG
AAGAATCATCAACGCTATCACTTTCTGTTCACAAAGTATGCGCAATCCACATCGGTATAGAATATAATCG
GGGATGCCTTTATCTTGAAAAAATGCACCCGCAGCTTCGCTAGTAATCAGTAAACGCGGGAAGTGGAGTC
AGGCTTTTTTTATGGAAGAGAAAATAGACACCAAAGTAGCCTTCTTCTAACCTTAACGGACCTACAGTGC
AAAAAGTTATCAAGAGACTGCATTATAGAGCGCACAAAGGAGAAAAAAAGTAATCTAAGATGCTTTGTTA
GAAAAATAGCGCTCTCGGGATGCATTTTTGTAGAACAAAAAAGAAGTATAGATTCTTTGTTGGTAAAATA
GCGCTCTCGCGTTGCATTTCTGTTCTGTAAAAATGCAGCTCAGATTCTTTGTTTGAAAAATTAGCGCTCT
CGCGTTGCATTTTTGTTTTACAAAAATGAAGCACAGATTCTTCGTTGGTAAAATAGCGCTTTCGCGTTGC
ATTTCTGTTCTGTAAAAATGCAGCTCAGATTCTTTGTTTGAAAAATTAGCGCTCTCGCGTTGCATTTTTG
TTCTACAAAATGAAGCACAGATGCTTCGTT
Features (pLannotate 1.2.2; 18 found; start..end, strand, type, name):
     10..406     +  promoter       ADH1 promoter: S. cerevisiae ADH1; promoter for alcohol dehydrogenase 1
    452..471     +  CDS            SV40 NLS (fragment): nuclear localization signal of SV40 (simian virus 40) large T antigen
    488..829     +  CDS            GAL4 activation domain: activation domain of the GAL4 transcriptional activator; Saccharomyces cerevisiae GAL4 (truncated)
    851..1282    +  CDS            Ap4s1: AP4S1_MOUSE - Experimental evidence at transcript level: Swiss-Prot protein existence level 2. Component of the adaptor protein complex 4 (AP-4). Adaptor protein complexes are vesicle coat components involved both in vesicle formation and cargo selection. They control the vesicular transport of proteins in different trafficking pathways. AP-4 forms a non clathrin- associated coat on vesicles departing the trans-Golgi network (TGN) and may be involved in the targeting of proteins from the trans-Golgi network (TGN) to the endosomal-lysosomal system. It is also involved in protein sorting to the
   1540..1674    +  CDS            ADH1 (fragment): ADH1_YEAST - Also known as ADC1. Experimental evidence at protein level: Swiss-Prot protein existence level 1. This isozyme preferentially catalyzes the conversion of primary unbranched alcohols to their corresponding aldehydes. Also shows activity toward secondary alcohols. From Saccharomyces cerevisiae (strain ATCC 204508 / S288c) (Baker's yeast).
   1678..1865    +  terminator     ADH1 terminator: S. cerevisiae ADH1; transcription terminator for the S. cerevisiae alcohol dehydrogenase 1 (ADH1) gene
   1989..3080    -  CDS            LEU2: LEU3_YEAST - Experimental evidence at protein level: Swiss-Prot protein existence level 1. Catalyzes the oxidation of 3-carboxy-2-hydroxy-4- methylpentanoate (3-isopropylmalate) to 3-carboxy-4-methyl-2- oxopentanoate. The product decarboxylates to 4-methyl-2 oxopentanoate. From Saccharomyces cerevisiae (strain ATCC 204508 / S288c) (Baker's yeast).
   3081..3486    -  promoter       LEU2 promoter: S. cerevisiae LEU2
   3552..3568    -  protein_bind   lac operator: The lac repressor binds to the lac operator to inhibit transcription in E. coli. This inhibition can be relieved by adding lactose or isopropyl-β-D-thiogalactopyranoside (IPTG). lac repressor encoded by lacI
   3576..3606    -  promoter       lac promoter: promoter for the E. coli lac operon
   3621..3642    -  protein_bind   CAP binding site: CAP binding activates transcription in the presence of cAMP. E. coli catabolite activator protein
   3655..3747    -  CDS            lacI (fragment): lac repressor; lacI; The lac repressor binds to the lac operator to inhibit transcription in E. coli. This inhibition can be relieved by adding lactose or isopropyl-β-D-thiogalactopyranoside (IPTG).
   3930..4518    -  rep_origin     ori: high-copy-number ColE1/pMB1/pBR322/pUC origin of replication
   4689..5549    -  CDS            AmpR: β-lactamase; bla; confers resistance to ampicillin, carbenicillin, and related antibiotics
   5550..5654    -  promoter       AmpR promoter: bla
   5749..5784    +  CDS            rop (fragment): Rop protein, which maintains plasmids at low copy number; rop
   5886..5935    +  misc_feature   bom (fragment): basis of mobility region from pBR322
   5936..7100    +  rep_origin     2μ ori: yeast 2μ plasmid origin of replication
