[The description below was written by a language model from this plasmid's Addgene catalogue record and pLannotate feature annotations shown in this document.]
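Description:
pGAD424-AP-4 σ4 is a yeast two-hybrid "prey" plasmid of about 7.1 kb, built on the pGAD424 backbone, that expresses the mouse σ4 subunit of the AP-4 adaptor protein complex (Ap4s1) as a fusion to the GAL4 transcriptional activation domain. It is an E. coli–yeast shuttle vector. In bacteria it replicates from a high-copy ColE1/pUC-type origin and is selected with ampicillin through the β-lactamase gene. In Saccharomyces cerevisiae it is maintained episomally by the 2μ origin and selected through the LEU2 marker, which is driven by its own promoter and complements leucine auxotrophy. Small remnants of lac regulatory elements, lacI, rop and the pBR322 bom region are also annotated; these are backbone leftovers with no evident role in the construct's function.

The expression cassette runs from the yeast ADH1 promoter through an SV40 large T antigen nuclear localization signal and the GAL4 activation domain, followed by the roughly 430 bp Ap4s1 coding sequence, which was inserted by restriction cloning downstream of the activation domain. The cassette ends at the ADH1 terminator, which is preceded by a short fragment of ADH1 coding sequence. The resulting protein is targeted to the nucleus. If σ4 binds a partner fused to a GAL4 DNA-binding domain expressed from a companion bait plasmid, a functional transcriptional activator is reconstituted and drives reporter genes in the host strain. The record states that the plasmid is intended for yeast two-hybrid assays, and the associated work concerned how the chaperone AAGAB stabilizes AP-4 complex subunits, so it fits mapping interactions of σ4 with AAGAB and other AP-4 subunits.
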