Addgene plasmid #198328: pGAD424-AP-4 σ4
Purpose: Expression of GAL4 transcriptional activation domain (AD)-AP-4 σ4 fusion protein in yeast (yeast two-hybrid assays)
Depositing lab: Juan Bonifacino. Depositing organization: National Institute of Child Health and Human Development (NICHD). Publication: The adaptor protein chaperone AAGAB stabilizes AP-4 complex subunits. Mattera R, De Pace R, Bonifacino JS. Mol Biol Cell. 2022 Oct 1;33(12):ar109. doi: 10.1091/mbc.E22-05-0177. Epub 2022 Aug 17. PubMed 35976721.
Backbone
  Vector backbone: pGAD424
  Backbone size w/o insert (bp): 6665
  Total vector size (bp): 7102
  Vector type: Yeast Expression
  Selectable markers: LEU2
Growth in bacteria
  Bacterial resistance: Ampicillin, 100 μg/mL
  Growth temperature: 37°C
  Growth strain: DH5alpha
  Copy number: Unknown
Gene/Insert
  Gene/Insert name: AP-4 σ4
  Species: M. musculus (mouse)
  Insert size (bp): 437
  Promoter: ADH1
  Tag / fusion protein: GAL4 transcriptional activation domain (AD) fragment (N terminal on backbone)
  Cloning method: Restriction Enzyme; 5′ cloning site BamH1 (not destroyed); 3′ cloning site SalI (destroyed during cloning)
  Sequencing primers: 5′ GAL4 transcriptional activation domain forward; 3′ GAL4 transcriptional activation domain reverse
Terms and licenses: Academic/Nonprofit Terms; Industry Terms: Not Available to Industry
How to cite: pGAD424-AP-4 σ4 was a gift from Juan Bonifacino (Addgene plasmid # 198328 ; http://n2t.net/addgene:198328 ; RRID:Addgene_198328)
