>Addgene plasmid #198328 | pGAD424-AP-4 σ4 | depositor partial sequence | sequence record 384232 | Full insert sequence and in frame cloning confirmed by sequencing
AATACCACTACAATGGATGATGTATATAACTATCTATTCGATGATGAAGATACCCCACCAAACCCAAAAA
AAGAGATCGAATTCCCGGGGATCCGAATGATCAAGTTTTTCCTTATGGTGAACAAGCAAGGGCAGACCCG
ACTGTCTAAGTACTACGAGCATGTGGACATTAATAAACGTGCGCTTCTGGAGACTGAGGTCAGCAAGAGT
TGCCTGTCTCGGTCCAGCGAACAATGCTCATTCATTGAATACAAGGATTTTAAACTGATCTACCGGCAAT
ATGCAGCTCTCTTTGTTGTGGTTGGAGTTAATGACACTGAGAATGAGATGGCTATCTATGAATTTATACA
CAATTTTGTGGAAGTTTTAGATGGGTACTTCAGCCGAGTGAGTGAATTAGATATAATGTTTAATTTGGAT
AAAGTTCACATCATTTTGGATGAGATGGTGTTAAATGGCTGCATTGTGGAAACTAACAGAGCCAGAATTC
TTGCCCCTCTGCTGATTCTTGACAAGCTGTCGGAAAGCTGACTCGACCTGCAGAGATCTATGAATCGTAG
ATACTGAAAAACCCCGCAAGTTCACTTCAACTGTGCATCGTGCACCATCTC
